>Addgene plasmid #12240 | pLOX-CWBmi1 | depositor full sequence | sequence record 7252 | Author sequence
AGTTGGAAGGGCTAATTCACTCCCAAAGAAGACAAGATATCCTTGATCTGTGGATCTACCACACACAAGG
CTACTTCCCTGATTAGCAGAACTACACACCAGGGCCAGGGGTCAGATATCCACTGACCTTTGGATGGTGC
TACAAGCTAGTACCAGTTGAGCCAGATAAGGTAGAAGAGGCCAATAAAGGAGAGAACACCAGCTTGTTAC
ACCCTGTGAGCCTGCATGGGATGGATGACCCGGAGAGAGAAGTGTTAGAGTGGAGGTTTGACAGCCGCCT
AGCATTTCATCACGTGGCCCGAGAGCTGCATCCGGAGTACTTCAAGAACTGCTGATATCGAGCTTGCTAC
AAGGGACTTTCCGCTGGGGACTTTCCAGGGAGGCGTGGCCTGGGCGGGACTGGGGAGTGGCGAGCCCTCA
GATCCTGCATATAAGCAGCTGCTTTTTGCCTGTACTGGGTCTCTCTGGTTAGACCAGATCTGAGCCTGGG
AGCTCTCTGGCTAACTAGGGAACCCACTGCTTAAGCCTCAATAAAGCTTGCCTTGAGTGCTTCAAGTAGT
GTGTGCCCGTCTGTTGTGTGACTCTGGTAACTAGAGATCCCTCAGACCCTTTTAGTCAGTGTGGAAAATC
TCTAGCAGTGGCGCCCGAACAGGGACTTGAAAGCGAAAGGGAAACCAGAGGAGCTCTCTCGACGCAGGAC
TCGGCTTGCTGAAGCGCGCACGGCAAGAGGCGAGGGGCGGCGACTGGTGAGTACGCCAAAAATTTTGACT
AGCGGAGGCTAGAAGGAGAGAGATGGGTGCGAGAGCGTCAGTATTAAGCGGGGGAGAATTAGATCGCGAT
GGGAAAAAATTCGGTTAAGGCCAGGGGGAAAGAAAAAATATAAATTAAAACATATAGTATGGGCAAGCAG
GGAGCTAGAACGATTCGCAGTTAATCCTGGCCTGTTAGAAACATCAGAAGGCTGTAGACAAATACTGGGA
CAGCTACAACCATCCCTTCAGACAGGATCAGAAGAACTTAGATCATTATATAATACAGTAGCAACCCTCT
ATTGTGTGCATCAAAGGATAGAGATAAAAGACACCAAGGAAGCTTTAGACAAGATAGAGGAAGAGCAAAA
CAAAAGTAAGACCACCGCACAGCAAGCGGCCGCTGATCTTCAGACCTGGAGGAGGAGATATGAGGGACAA
TTGGAGAAGTGAATTATATAAATATAAAGTAGTAAAAATTGAACCATTAGGAGTAGCACCCACCAAGGCA
AAGAGAAGAGTGGTGCAGAGAGAAAAAAGAGCAGTGGGAATAGGAGCTTTGTTCCTTGGGTTCTTGGGAG
CAGCAGGAAGCACTATGGGCGCAGCGTCAATGACGCTGACGGTACAGGCCAGACAATTATTGTCTGGTAT
AGTGCAGCAGCAGAACAATTTGCTGAGGGCTATTGAGGCGCAACAGCATCTGTTGCAACTCACAGTCTGG
GGCATCAAGCAGCTCCAGGCAAGAATCCTGGCTGTGGAAAGATACCTAAAGGATCAACAGCTCCTGGGGA
TTTGGGGTTGCTCTGGAAAACTCATTTGCACCACTGCTGTGCCTTGGAATGCTAGTTGGAGTAATAAATC
TCTGGAACAGATTTGGAATCACACGACCTGGATGGAGTGGGACAGAGAAATTAACAATTACACAAGCTTA
ATACACTCCTTAATTGAAGAATCGCAAAACCAGCAAGAAAAGAATGAACAAGAATTATTGGAATTAGATA
AATGGGCAAGTTTGTGGAATTGGTTTAACATAACAAATTGGCTGTGGTATATAAAATTATTCATAATGAT
AGTAGGAGGCTTGGTAGGTTTAAGAATAGTTTTTGCTGTACTTTCTATAGTGAATAGAGTTAGGCAGGGA
TATTCACCATTATCGTTTCAGACCCACCTCCCAACCCCGAGGGGACCCGACAGGCCCGAAGGAATAGAAG
AAGAAGGTGGAGAGAGAGACAGAGACAGATCCATTCGATTAGTGAACGGATCTCGACGGTATCGATAAGC
TTGGGAGTTCCGCGTTACATAACTTACGGTAAATGGCCCGCCTGGCTGACCGCCCAACGACCCCCGCCCA
TTGACGTCAATAATGACGTATGTTCCCATAGTAACGCCAATAGGGACTTTCCATTGACGTCAATGGGTGG
AGTATTTACGGTAAACTGCCCACTTGGCAGTACATCAAGTGTATCATATGCCAAGTACGCCCCCTATTGA
CGTCAATGACGGTAAATGGCCCGCCTGGCATTATGCCCAGTACATGACCTTACGGGACTTTCCTACTTGG
CAGTACATCTACGTATTAGTCATCGCTATTACCATGGTGATGCGGTTTTGGCAGTACACCAATGGGCGTG
GATAGCGGTTTGACTCACGGGGATTTCCAAGTCTCCACCCCATTGACGTCAATGGGAGTTTGTTTTGGCA
CCAAAATCAACGGGACTTTCCAAAATGTCGTAACAACTCCGCCCCATTGACGCAAATGGGCGGTAGGCGT
GTACGGTGGGAGGTCTATATAAGCAGAGCTCGTTTAGTGAACCGTCAGATCGCCTGGAGACGCCATCCAC
GCTGTTTTGACCTCCATAGAAGACACCGACTCTAGCTAGAGGATCTGATATCATCGATGAATTCTTTCCG
GGATCTTTTATCAAGCAGAAATGCATCGAACAACCAGAATCAAGATCACTGAGCTAAATCCCCACTTAAT
GTGTGTCCTGTGTGGAGGGTACTTCATTGATGCCACTACCATAATAGAATGTCTACATTCCTTCTGTAAA
ACATGTATTGTACGTTACTTGGAGACCAGCAAGTATTGTCCTATTTGTGATGTCCAGGTTCACAAAACCA
GACCACTCCTGAACATAAGGTCAGATAAAACTCTTCAAGATATTGTATACAAATTAGTCCCAGGGCTTTT
CAAAAATGAGATGAAGAGAAGAAGAGATTTTTATGCAGCTCACCCGTCAGCTGATGCTGCCAATGGCTCC
AATGAAGACCGAGGAGAAGTTGCAGATGAGGAGAAGAGGATTATAACTGATGATGAGATAATAAGCTTGT
CTATTGAGTTCTTTGATCAGAGCAGATTGGATCGGAAAGTAAATAAAGAGAAGCCTAAGGAAGAGGTGAA
TGATAAAAGGTACTTACGATGCCCAGCAGCAATGACTGTGATGCACTTGAGAAAGTTTCTCAGGAGTAAA
ATGGACATACCCAATACTTTCCAGATTGACGTCATGTATGAAGAGGAACCTTTAAAGGATTACTACACGC
TAATGGACATTGCCTACATTTATACCTGGAGAAGAAATGGCCCACTACCTTTGAAATACAGAGTTCGGCC
AACTTGCAAAAGAATGAAGATGAGTCACCAGAGGGATGGACTGACGAATGCTGGAGAGCTGGAAAGTGAC
TCTGGGAGTGACAAGGCCAACAGCCCAGCCGGAGGTGTTCCCTCCACCTCTTCCTGTTTGCCCAGTCCCA
GCACTCCAGTGCAGTCTCCTCACCCACAGTTCCCTCACATTTCCAGTACCATGAATGGAACCAGCAACAG
CCCCAGTGCTAACCACCAATCTTCCTTTGCCAGTAGACCTCGAAAATCATCACTAAATGGGTCATCAGCA
ACTTCATCTGGTTAGGACTGTTAAGGAAAAGATTTTTCAACCCCCTGATTTAGTTACCTTCATTCATTAC
AGCTTTATAGATGCTTAATACATGTGACTGTCGTCCAGTTTGCTTCCTTTTGTAGTGACTTTAAATTTCT
GCTCGAGGGAATTCCGATAATCAACCTCTGGATTACAAAATTTGTGAAAGATTGACTGGTATTCTTAACT
ATGTTGCTCCTTTTACGCTATGTGGATACGCTGCTTTAATGCCTTTGTATCATGCTATTGCTTCCCGTAT
GGCTTTCATTTTCTCCTCCTTGTATAAATCCTGGTTGCTGTCTCTTTATGAGGAGTTGTGGCCCGTTGTC
AGGCAACGTGGCGTGGTGTGCACTGTGTTTGCTGACGCAACCCCCACTGGTTGGGGCATTGCCACCACCT
GTCAGCTCCTTTCCGGGACTTTCGCTTTCCCCCTCCCTATTGCCACGGCGGAACTCATCGCCGCCTGCCT
TGCCCGCTGCTGGACAGGGGCTCGGCTGTTGGGCACTGACAATTCCGTGGTGTTGTCGGGGAAGCTGACG
TCCTTTCCATGGCTGCTCGCCTGTGTTGCCACCTGGATTCTGCGCGGGACGTCCTTCTGCTACGTCCCTT
CGGCCCTCAATCCAGCGGACCTTCCTTCCCGCGGCCTGCTGCCGGCTCTGCGGCCTCTTCCGCGTCTTCG
CCTTCGCCCTCAGACGAGTCGGATCTCCCTTTGGGCCGCCTCCCCGCATCGGGAATTCGAGCTCGGTACC
TTTAAGACCAATGACTTACAAGGCAGCTGTAGATCTTAGCCACTTTTTAAAAGAAAAGGGGGGACTGGAA
GGGCTAATTCACTCCCAACGAAGACAAGATGGGATCAATTCACCATGGGAATAACTTCGTATAGCATACA
TTATACGAAGTTATGCTGCTTTTTGCTTGTACTGGGTCTCTCTGGTTAGACCAGATCTGAGCCTGGGAGC
TCTCTGGCTAACTAGGGAACCCACTGCTTAAGCCTCAATAAAGCTTGCCTTGAGTGCTTCAAGTAGTGTG
TGCCCGTCTGTTGTGTGACTCTGGTAACTAGAGATCCCTCAGACCCTTTTAGTCAGTGTGGAAAATCTCT
AGCAGCATCTAGAATTAATTCCGTGTATTCTATAGTGTCACCTAAATCGTATGTGTATGATACATAAGGT
TATGTATTAATTGTAGCCGCGTTCTAACGACAATATGTACAAGCCTAATTGTGTAGCATCTGGCTTACTG
AAGCAGACCCTATCATCTCTCTCGTAAACTGCCGTCAGAGTCGGTTTGGTTGGACGAACCTTCTGAGTTT
CTGGTAACGCCGTCCCGCACCCGGAAATGGTCAGCGAACCAATCAGCAGGGTCATCGCTAGCCAGATCCT
CTACGCCGGACGCATCGTGGCCGGCATCACCGGCGCCACAGGTGCGGTTGCTGGCGCCTATATCGCCGAC
ATCACCGATGGGGAAGATCGGGCTCGCCACTTCGGGCTCATGAGCGCTTGTTTCGGCGTGGGTATGGTGG
CAGGCCCCGTGGCCGGGGGACTGTTGGGCGCCATCTCCTTGCATGCACCATTCCTTGCGGCGGCGGTGCT
CAACGGCCTCAACCTACTACTGGGCTGCTTCCTAATGCAGGAGTCGCATAAGGGAGAGCGTCGAATGGTG
CACTCTCAGTACAATCTGCTCTGATGCCGCATAGTTAAGCCAGCCCCGACACCCGCCAACACCCGCTGAC
GCGCCCTGACGGGCTTGTCTGCTCCCGGCATCCGCTTACAGACAAGCTGTGACCGTCTCCGGGAGCTGCA
TGTGTCAGAGGTTTTCACCGTCATCACCGAAACGCGCGAGACGAAAGGGCCTCGTGATACGCCTATTTTT
ATAGGTTAATGTCATGATAATAATGGTTTCTTAGACGTCAGGTGGCACTTTTCGGGGAAATGTGCGCGGA
ACCCCTATTTGTTTATTTTTCTAAATACATTCAAATATGTATCCGCTCATGAGACAATAACCCTGATAAA
TGCTTCAATAATATTGAAAAAGGAAGAGTATGAGTATTCAACATTTCCGTGTCGCCCTTATTCCCTTTTT
TGCGGCATTTTGCCTTCCTGTTTTTGCTCACCCAGAAACGCTGGTGAAAGTAAAAGATGCTGAAGATCAG
TTGGGTGCACGAGTGGGTTACATCGAACTGGATCTCAACAGCGGTAAGATCCTTGAGAGTTTTCGCCCCG
AAGAACGTTTTCCAATGATGAGCACTTTTAAAGTTCTGCTATGTGGCGCGGTATTATCCCGTATTGACGC
CGGGCAAGAGCAACTCGGTCGCCGCATACACTATTCTCAGAATGACTTGGTTGAGTACTCACCAGTCACA
GAAAAGCATCTTACGGATGGCATGACAGTAAGAGAATTATGCAGTGCTGCCATAACCATGAGTGATAACA
CTGCGGCCAACTTACTTCTGACAACGATCGGAGGACCGAAGGAGCTAACCGCTTTTTTGCACAACATGGG
GGATCATGTAACTCGCCTTGATCGTTGGGAACCGGAGCTGAATGAAGCCATACCAAACGACGAGCGTGAC
ACCACGATGCCTGTAGCAATGGCAACAACGTTGCGCAAACTATTAACTGGCGAACTACTTACTCTAGCTT
CCCGGCAACAATTAATAGACTGGATGGAGGCGGATAAAGTTGCAGGACCACTTCTGCGCTCGGCCCTTCC
GGCTGGCTGGTTTATTGCTGATAAATCTGGAGCCGGTGAGCGTGGGTCTCGCGGTATCATTGCAGCACTG
GGGCCAGATGGTAAGCCCTCCCGTATCGTAGTTATCTACACGACGGGGAGTCAGGCAACTATGGATGAAC
GAAATAGACAGATCGCTGAGATAGGTGCCTCACTGATTAAGCATTGGTAACTGTCAGACCAAGTTTACTC
ATATATACTTTAGATTGATTTAAAACTTCATTTTTAATTTAAAAGGATCTAGGTGAAGATCCTTTTTGAT
AATCTCATGACCAAAATCCCTTAACGTGAGTTTTCGTTCCACTGAGCGTCAGACCCCGTAGAAAAGATCA
AAGGATCTTCTTGAGATCCTTTTTTTCTGCGCGTAATCTGCTGCTTGCAAACAAAAAAACCACCGCTACC
AGCGGTGGTTTGTTTGCCGGATCAAGAGCTACCAACTCTTTTTCCGAAGGTAACTGGCTTCAGCAGAGCG
CAGATACCAAATACTGTCCTTCTAGTGTAGCCGTAGTTAGGCCACCACTTCAAGAACTCTGTAGCACCGC
CTACATACCTCGCTCTGCTAATCCTGTTACCAGTGGCTGCTGCCAGTGGCGATAAGTCGTGTCTTACCGG
GTTGGACTCAAGACGATAGTTACCGGATAAGGCGCAGCGGTCGGGCTGAACGGGGGGTTCGTGCACACAG
CCCAGCTTGGAGCGAACGACCTACACCGAACTGAGATACCTACAGCGTGAGCATTGAGAAAGCGCCACGC
TTCCCGAAGGGAGAAAGGCGGACAGGTATCCGGTAAGCGGCAGGGTCGGAACAGGAGAGCGCACGAGGGA
GCTTCCAGGGGGAAACGCCTGGTATCTTTATAGTCCTGTCGGGTTTCGCCACCTCTGACTTGAGCGTCGA
TTTTTGTGATGCTCGTCAGGGGGGCGGAGCCTATGGAAAAACGCCAGCAACGCGGCCTTTTTACGGTTCC
TGGCCTTTTGCTGGCCTTTTGCTCACATGTTCTTTCCTGCGTTATCCCCTGATTCTGTGGATAACCGTAT
TACCGCCTTTGAGTGAGCTGATACCGCTCGCCGCAGCCGAACGACCGAGCGCAGCGAGTCAGTGAGCGAG
GAAGCGGAAGAGCGCCCAATACGCAAACCGCCTCTCCCCGCGCGTTGGCCGATTCATTAATGCAGCTGTG
GAATGTGTGTCAGTTAGGGTGTGGAAAGTCCCCAGGCTCCCCAGCAGGCAGAAGTATGCAAAGCATGCAT
CTCAATTAGTCAGCAACCAGGTGTGGAAAGTCCCCAGGCTCCCCAGCAGGCAGAAGTATGCAAAGCATGC
ATCTCAATTAGTCAGCAACCATAGTCCCGCCCCTAACTCCGCCCATCCCGCCCCTAACTCCGCCCAGTTC
CGCCCATTCTCCGCCCCATGGCTGACTAATTTTTTTTATTTATGCAGAGGCCGAGGCCGCCTCGGCCTCT
GAGCTATTCCAGAAGTAGTGAGGAGGCTTTTTTGGAGGCCTAGGCTTTTGCAAAAAGCTTGGACACAAGA
CAGGCTTGCGAGATATGTTTGAGAATACCACTTTATCCCGCGTCAGGGAGAGGCAGTGCGTAAAAAGACG
CGGACTCATGTGAAATACTGGTTTTTAGTGCGCCAGATCTCTATAATCTCGCGCAACCTATTTTCCCCTC
GAACACTTTTTAAGCCGTAGATAAACAGGCTGGGACACTTCACATGAGCGAAAAATACATCGTCACCTGG
GACATGTTGCAGATCCATGCACGTAAACTCGCAAGCCGACTGATGCCTTCTGAACAATGGAAAGGCATTA
TTGCCGTAAGCCGTGGCGGTCTGTACCGGGTGCGTTACTGGCGCGTGAACTGGGTATTCGTCATGTCGAT
ACCGTTTGTATTTCCAGCTACGATCACGACAACCAGCGCGAGCTTAAAGTGCTGAAACGCGCAGAAGGCG
ATGGCGAAGGCTTCATCGTTATTGATGACCTGGTGGATACCGGTGGTACTGCGGTTGCGATTCGTGAAAT
GTATCCAAAAGCGCACTTTGTCACCATCTTCGCAAAACCGGCTGGTCGTCCGCTGGTTGATGACTATGTT
GTTGATATCCCGCAAGATACCTGGATTGAACAGCCGTGGGATATGGGCGTCGTATTCGTCCCGCCAATCT
CCGGTCGCTAATCTTTTCAACGCCTGGCACTGCCGGGCGTTGTTCTTTTTAACTTCAGGCGGGTTACAAT
AGTTTCCAGTAAGTATTCTGGAGGCTGCATCCATGACACAGGCAAACCTGAGCGAAACCCTGTTCAAACC
CCGCTTTAAACATCCTGAAACCTCGACGCTAGTCCGCCGCTTTAATCACGGCGCACAACCGCCTGTGCAG
TCGGCCCTTGATGGTAAAACCATCCCTCACTGGTATCGCATGATTAACCGTCTGATGTGGATCTGGCGCG
GCATTGACCCACGCGAAATCCTCGACGTCCAGGCACGTATTGTGATGAGCGATGCCGAACGTACCGACGA
TGATTTATACGATACGGTGATTGGCTACCGTGGCGGCAACTGGATTTATGAGTGGGCCCCGGATCTTTGT
GAAGGAACCTTACTTCTGTGGTGTGACATAATTGGACAAACTACCTACAGAGATTTAAAGCTCTAAGGTA
AATATAAAATTTTTAAGTGTATAATGTGTTAAACTACTGATTCTAATTGTTTGTGTATTTTAGATTCCAA
CCTATGGAACTGATGAATGGGAGCAGTGGTGGAATGCCTTTAATGAGGAAAACCTGTTTTGCTCAGAAGA
AATGCCATCTAGTGATGATGAGGCTACTGCTGACTCTCAACATTCTACTCCTCCAAAAAAGAAGAGAAAG
GTAGAAGACCCCAAGGACTTTCCTTCAGAATTGCTAAGTTTTTTGAGTCATGCTGTGTTTAGTAATAGAA
CTCTTGCTTGCTTTGCTATTTACACCACAAAGGAAAAAGCTGCACTGCTATACAAGAAAATTATGGAAAA
ATATTCTGTAACCTTTATAAGTAGGCATAACAGTTATAATCATAACATACTGTTTTTTCTTACTCCACAC
AGGCATAGAGTGTCTGCTATTAATAACTATGCTCAAAAATTGTGTACCTTTAGCTTTTTAATTTGTAAAG
GGGTTAATAAGGAATATTTGATGTATAGTGCCTTGACTAGAGATCATAATCAGCCATACCACATTTGTAG
AGGTTTTACTTGCTTTAAAAAACCTCCCACACCTCCCCCTGAACCTGAAACATAAAATGAATGCAATTGT
TGTTGTTAACTTGTTTATTGCAGCTTATAATGGTTACAAATAAAGCAATAGCATCACAAATTTCACAAAT
AAAGCATTTTTTTCACTGCATTCTAGTTGTGGTTTGTCCAAACTCATCAATGTATCTTATCATGTCTGGA
TCAACTGGATAACTCAAGCTAACCAAAATCATCCCAAACTTCCCACCCCATACCCTATTACCACTGCCAA
TTACCTAGTGGTTTCATTTACTCTAAACCTGTGATTCCTCTGAATTATTTTCATTTTAAAGAAATTGTAT
TTGTTAAATATGTACTACAAACTTAGT
Features (pLannotate 1.2.2; 32 found; start..end, strand, type, name):
      3..332     +  CDS            nef (fragment): NEF_HV1BR - Experimental evidence at protein level: Swiss-Prot protein existence level 1. Extracellular Nef protein targets CD4(+) T-lymphocytes for apoptosis by interacting with CXCR4 surface receptors (PubMed:14990729). From Human immunodeficiency virus type 1 group M subtype B (isolate BRU/LAI) (HIV-1).
    380..637     +  LTR            5' LTR (truncated): truncated 5' long terminal repeat (LTR) from HIV-1
    684..809     +  misc_feature   HIV-1 Ψ: packaging signal of human immunodeficiency virus type 1
    793..1156    +  CDS            HIV-1 gag (fragment): gag protein from human immunodeficiency virus 1; gag
   1302..1535    +  misc_feature   RRE: The Rev response element (RRE) of HIV-1 allows for Rev-dependent mRNA export from the nucleus to the cytoplasm.
   1912..2012    +  CDS            Rev (fragment): human immunodeficiency virus 1 (HIV-1) Rev protein; rev; enhances nuclear export of unspliced and incompletely spliced viral mRNAs
   2013..2033    -  misc_feature   MCS (fragment): pBluescript multiple cloning site
   2043..2346    +  enhancer       CMV enhancer: human cytomegalovirus immediate early enhancer
   2419..2436    -  promoter       CMV promoter (fragment): human cytomegalovirus (CMV) immediate early promoter
   2499..2550    +  promoter       CMVd2 promoter: truncated human cytomegalovirus (CMV) immediate early promoter that yields moderately reduced expression relative to the full-length promoter
   2681..3652    +  CDS            Bmi1: BMI1_MOUSE - Also known as Bmi-1, Pcgf4. Experimental evidence at protein level: Swiss-Prot protein existence level 1. Component of a Polycomb group (PcG) multiprotein PRC1-like complex, a complex class required to maintain the transcriptionally repressive state of many genes, including Hox genes, throughout development. PcG PRC1 complex acts via chromatin remodeling and modification of histones; it mediates monoubiquitination of histone H2A 'Lys-119', rendering chromatin heritably changed in its expressibility. The complex composed of RNF2, UB2D3 and BMI1 binds nucleosomes, and has activity o
   3799..4387    +  misc_feature   WPRE: woodchuck hepatitis virus posttranscriptional regulatory element
   4406..4510    +  CDS            nef (fragment): NEF_HV1LA - Experimental evidence at protein level: Swiss-Prot protein existence level 1. Extracellular Nef protein targets CD4(+) T-lymphocytes for apoptosis by interacting with CXCR4 surface receptors. From Human immunodeficiency virus type 1 group M subtype B (isolate Lai) (HIV-1).
   4531..4564    +  protein_bind   loxP: Cre-mediated recombination occurs in the 8-bp core sequence (GCATACAT). Cre recombinase
   4584..4764    +  LTR            5' LTR (truncated): truncated 5' long terminal repeat (LTR) from HIV-1
   4789..4807    -  promoter       SP6 promoter: promoter for bacteriophage SP6 RNA polymerase
   5035..5314    +  CDS            TcR (fragment): tetracycline efflux protein; tet; confers resistance to tetracycline
   5315..5363    -  misc_feature   bom (fragment): basis of mobility region from pBR322
   5465..5500    -  CDS            rop (fragment): Rop protein, which maintains plasmids at low copy number; rop
   5595..5699    +  promoter       AmpR promoter: bla
   5700..6560    +  CDS            AmpR: β-lactamase; bla; confers resistance to ampicillin, carbenicillin, and related antibiotics
   6731..7319    +  rep_origin     ori: high-copy-number ColE1/pMB1/pBR322/pUC origin of replication
   7502..7558    +  CDS            lacI (fragment): lac repressor; lacI; The lac repressor binds to the lac operator to inhibit transcription in E. coli. This inhibition can be relieved by adding lactose or isopropyl-β-D-thiogalactopyranoside (IPTG).
   7565..7894    +  promoter       SV40 promoter: SV40 enhancer and early promoter
   8094..8213    +  CDS            gpt (fragment): XGPT_ECOLI - Also known as gpp, gxu. Experimental evidence at protein level: Swiss-Prot protein existence level 1. Purine salvage pathway enzyme that catalyzes the transfer of the ribosyl-5-phosphate group from 5-phospho-alpha-D-ribose 1- diphosphate (PRPP) to the N9 position of the 6-oxopurines guanine and xanthine to form the corresponding ribonucleotides GMP (guanosine 5'- monophosphate) and XMP (xanthosine 5'-monophosphate), with the release of PPi. To a lesser extent, also acts on hypoxanthine (PubMed:9100006, PubMed:3886014). Does not ribophosphorylate adenine (PubMed:3886014). From Esch
   8213..8548    +  CDS            gpt (fragment): XGPT_ECOLI - Also known as gpp, gxu. Experimental evidence at protein level: Swiss-Prot protein existence level 1. Purine salvage pathway enzyme that catalyzes the transfer of the ribosyl-5-phosphate group from 5-phospho-alpha-D-ribose 1- diphosphate (PRPP) to the N9 position of the 6-oxopurines guanine and xanthine to form the corresponding ribonucleotides GMP (guanosine 5'- monophosphate) and XMP (xanthosine 5'-monophosphate), with the release of PPi. To a lesser extent, also acts on hypoxanthine (PubMed:9100006, PubMed:3886014). Does not ribophosphorylate adenine (PubMed:3886014). From Esch
   8643..8948    +  CDS            frsA (fragment): FRSA_ECOLI - Also known as yafA. Experimental evidence at protein level: Swiss-Prot protein existence level 1. Catalyzes the hydrolysis of esters (PubMed:15808744). Displays esterase activity toward pNP-butyrate (PubMed:15808744). May stimulate mixed-acid fermentation by acting as a fermentation/respiration switch that down-regulates respiration and up- regulates fermentation rates (PubMed:15169777). From Escherichia coli (strain K12).
   8952..9026    +  CDS            small t antigen (fragment): SV40 (simian virus 40) small t antigen
   9028..9093    +  intron         small t intron: SV40 (simian virus 40) small t antigen intron
   9223..9243    +  CDS            SV40 NLS: nuclear localization signal of SV40 (simian virus 40) large T antigen
   9562..9645    +  CDS            large T antigen (fragment): large T antigen from SV40 (simian virus 40)
   9668..9802    +  polyA_signal   SV40 poly(A) signal: SV40 polyadenylation signal
