[The description below was written by a language model from this plasmid's Addgene catalogue record and pLannotate feature annotations shown in this document.]
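Description:
pLOX-CWBmi1 is an HIV-1-derived lentiviral transfer vector built on the pHR backbone and designed for Cre-reversible expression of mouse Bmi1 in mammalian cells. It is maintained in E. coli through a high-copy ColE1/pUC-type origin and an ampicillin resistance gene. Recombination-deficient strains are recommended because of the repeated LTR sequences. The backbone outside the LTRs also carries remnants of older cloning vectors, including an SV40 promoter driving gpt fragments, followed by SV40 small t intron and polyadenylation sequences. Fragments of tetracycline resistance, rop and bom are present as well. None of these lie within the packaged genome.

Between the LTRs, the vector contains the HIV-1 packaging signal with a partial gag sequence and the Rev response element, which support encapsidation and Rev-dependent export of the genomic RNA in producer cells. An internal CMV enhancer/promoter drives the Bmi1 coding sequence, which encodes a Polycomb PRC1 component involved in maintaining transcriptional repression. A WPRE downstream enhances transcript expression. A single loxP site sits in the 3' LTR region. Because reverse transcription copies the 3' U3 region to the 5' LTR, the integrated provirus ends up flanked by two loxP sites, so later delivery of Cre recombinase excises the transgene cassette.

According to the associated publication, this design was used for reversible immortalization of human primary cells. Bmi1 is delivered by lentiviral transduction to extend proliferation and can later be removed with Cre. The depositor notes that the full sequence is approximate and not fully verified, so feature coordinates should be treated with caution.
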