Addgene plasmid #12240: pLOX-CWBmi1
Depositing lab: Didier Trono. Depositing organization: Swiss Federal Institute of Technology (EPFL). Publication: Reversible immortalization of human primary cells by lentivector-mediated transfer of specific genes. Salmon P, Oberholzer J, Occhiodoro T, Morel P, Lou J, Trono D. Mol Ther. 2000 Oct . 2(4):404-14. 10.1006/mthe.2000.0141 PubMed 11020357.
Backbone
  Vector backbone: pHR
  Backbone size w/o insert (bp): 9967
  Vector type: Mammalian Expression, Lentiviral, Cre/Lox
Growth in bacteria
  Bacterial resistance: Ampicillin, 100 μg/mL
  Growth temperature: 37°C
  Growth strain: Stbl3
  Growth instructions: Use Stbl3 or HB101 to reduce chance of recombination. Grow at 37C
  Copy number: High Copy
Gene/Insert
  Gene/Insert name: Bmi1
  Species: M. musculus (mouse)
  Mutation: CMV promoter upstream of mBmi-1. LoxP in 3' LTR.
  Entrez Gene: Bmi1 (a.k.a. Bmi-1, Pcgf4)
  Cloning method: Restriction Enzyme
  Sequencing primers: 5′ CMV fwd; 3′ SP6 for LoxP site
Terms and licenses: Academic/Nonprofit Terms; Industry Terms: Not Available to Industry
Depositor comments: Please note that the full sequence for this plasmid is approximated and not fully verified. Please visit the Trono lab http://tronolab.epfl.ch for cloning strategies, protocols, publications, and more.
How to cite: pLOX-CWBmi1 was a gift from Didier Trono (Addgene plasmid # 12240 ; http://n2t.net/addgene:12240 ; RRID:Addgene_12240)
