>Addgene plasmid #12240 | pLOX-CWBmi1 | addgene partial sequence | sequence record 18790 | CMV-F 5'-CGCAAATGGGCGGTAGGCGTG-3'
TTGACCTCCATAGAAGACACCGACTCTAGCTAGAGGATCTGATATCATCGATGAATTCCGGCTCGGAGTC
TTTTATCAAGCAGAAATGCATCGAACAACCAGAATCAAGATTCACTGAGCTAAATCCCCACTTAATGTGT
GTCCTGTGTGGAGGGTACTTCATTGATGCCACTACCATAATAGAATGTCTACATTCCTTCTGTAAAACAT
GTATTGTACGTTACTTGGAGACCAGCAAGTATTGTCCTATTTGTGATGTCCAGGTTCACAAAACCAGACC
ACTCCTGAACATAAGGTCAGATAAAACTCTTCAAGATATTGTATACAAATTAGTCCCAGGGCTTTTCAAA
AATGAGATGAAGAGAAGAAGAGATTTTTATGCAGCTCACCCGTCAGCTGATGCTGCCCATGGCTCCCAT
